>Addgene plasmid #65581 | PAS514 (TJF081) | depositor partial sequence | sequence record 111339 | FadD F447D gene insert
TTGAAGAAGGTTTGGCTTAACCGTTATCCCGCGGACGTTCCGACGGAGATCAACCCTGACCGTTATCAAT
CTCTGGTAGATATGTTTGAGCAGTCGGTCGCGCGCTACGCCGATCAACCTGCGTTTGTGAATATGGGGGA
GGTAATGACCTTCCGCAAGCTGGAAGAACGCAGTCGCGCGTTTGCCGCTTATTTGCAACAAGGGTTGGGG
CTGAAGAAAGGCGATCGCGTTGCGTTGATGATGCCTAATTTATTGCAATATCCGGTGGCGCTGTTTGGCA
TTTTGCGTGCCGGGATGATCGTCGTAAACGTTAACCCGTTGTATACCCCGCGTGAGCTAGAGCATCAGCT
TAACGATAGCGGCGCATCGGCGATTGTTATCGTGTCTAACTTTGCTCACACACTGGAAAAAGTGGTTGAT
AAAACCGCCGTTCAGCACGTAATTCTGACCCGTATGGGCGATCAGCTATCTACGGCAAAAGGCACGGTAG
TCAATTTCGTTGTTAAATACATCAAGCGTTTGGTGCCGAAATACCATCTGCCAGATGCCATTTCATTTCG
TAGCGCACTGCATAACGGCTACCGGATGCAGTACGTCAAACCCGAACTGGTGCCGGAAGATTTAGCTTTT
CTGCAATACACCGGCGGCACCACTGGTGTGGCGAAAGGCGCGATGCTGACTCACCGCAATATGCTGGCGA
ACCTGGAACAGGTTAACGCGACCTATGGTCCGCTGTTGCATCCGGGCAAAGAGCTGGTGGTGACGGCGCT
GCCGCTGTATCACATTTTTGCCCTGACCATTAACTGCCTGCTGTTTATCGAACTGGGTGGGCAGAACCTG
CTTATCACTAACCCGCGCGATATTCCAGGGTTGGTAAAAGAGTTAGCGAAATATCCGTTTACCGCTATCA
CGGGCGTTAACACCTTGTTCAATGCGTTGCTGAACAATAAAGAGTTCCAGCAGCTGGATTTCTCCAGTCT
GCATCTTTCCGCAGGCGGAGGGATGCCAGTGCAGCAAGTGGTGGCAGAGCGTTGGGTGAAACTGACAGGA
CAGTATCTGCTGGAAGGCTATGGCCTTACCGAGTGTGCGCCGCTGGTCAGCGTTAACCCATATGATATTG
ATTATCATAGTGGAAGCATCGGTTTGCCGGTGCCGTCGACGGAAGCCAAACTGGTGGATGATGATGATAA
TGAAGTACCACCGGGTCAACCGGGTGAGCTTTGTGTCAAAGGGCCGCAGGTGATGCTGGGTTACTGGCAG
CGTCCGGATGCTACAGATGAGATCATCAAAAATGGCTGGTTACACACCGGCGACATCGCGGTGATGGATG
AAGAAGGAGATCTGCGCATTGTCGATCGTAAAAAAGACATGATTCTGGTTTCCGGTTTTAACGTCTATCC
CAACGAGATTGAAGATGTCGTCATGCAGCATCCCGGCGTACAGGAAGTCGCGGCTGTTGGCGTACCTTCC
GGCTCCAGTGGTGAAGCGGTGAAAATCTTCGTAGTGAAAAAAGATCCATCGCTTACCGAAGAGTCACTGG
TGACCTTTTGCCGCCGTCAGCTCACGGGCTACAAAGTACCGAAGCTGGTGGAGTTTCGTGATGAGTTACC
GAAATCTAACGTCGGAAAAATTTTGCGACGAGAATTACGTGACGAAGCGCGCGGCAAAGTGGACAATAAA
GCCTGA
