>Addgene plasmid #65581 | PAS514 (TJF081) | addgene partial sequence | sequence record 114921 | T7term 5'-GCTAGTTATTGCTCAGCGG-3'
TAGTAGACGAGTCCATGTGCTGGCGTTCAAATTTCGCAGCAGCGGTTTCTTTACCAGACTCGAGGGTACC
GACGTCAGCGATCGCGTGGCCGGCCGATATCCAATTGAGATCTGCCATATGTATATCTCCTTCTTATACT
TAACTAATATACTAAGATGGGGAATTGTTATCCGCTCACAATTCCCCTATAGTGAGTCGTATTAATTTCG
ATTATGCGGCCGTGTACAATACGATTACTTTCTGTTCGACTTAAGCATTATGCGGCCGCAAGCTTGGATC
CTCATTCATTCAGTGATGATGATGGTGATGAGAAGAACCTCAGGCTTTATTGTCCACTTTGCCGCGCGCT
TCGTCACGTAATTCTCGTCGCAAAATTTTTCCGACGTTAGATTTCGGTAACTCATCACGAAACTCCACCA
GCTTCGGTACTTTGTAGCCCGTGAGCTGACGGCGGCAAAAGGTCACCAGTGACTCTTCGGTAAGCGATGG
ATCTTTTTTCACTACGAAGATTTTCACCGCTTCACCACTGGAGCCGGAAGGTACGCCAACAGCCGCGACT
TCCTGTACGCCAGGATGCTGCATGACGACATCTTCAATCTCGTTGGGATAGACGTTAAAACCGGAAACCA
GAATCATGTCTTTTTTACGATCGACAATGCGCAGATCTCCTTCTTCATCCATCACCGCGATGTCGCCGGT
GTGTAACCAGCCATTTTTGATGATCTCATCTGTAGCATCCGGACGCTGCCAGTAACCCAGCATCACCTGC
GGTCCTTTGACACAAAGCTCACCCGGTTGACCCGGTGGTACTTCATTATCATCATCATCCACCAGTTTGG
CTTCCGTCGACGGCACCGGCAAACCGATGCTACCACTATGATAATCAATATCATATGGGTTAACGCTGAC
CAGCGGCGCACACTCGGTAAGGCCATAGCCTTCCAGCAGATACTGTCCTGTCAGTTTCACCCAACGCTCT
GCCACCACTTGCTGCACTGGCATCCCTCCGCCTGCGGAAAGATGCAGACTGGAGAAATCCAGCTGCTGGA
ACTCTTTATTGTTCAGCAACGCATTGAACAAGGTGTTTACGCCGGTGATAGCGGTAAACGGATATTTC
