>Addgene plasmid #65581 | PAS514 (TJF081) | addgene partial sequence | sequence record 114923 | pBRrevBam 5'-GGTGATGTCGGCGATATAGG-3'
CTCTGGTAGATATGTTTGAGCAGTCGGTCGCGCGCTACGCCGATCAACCTGCGTTTGTGAATATGGGGGA
GGTAATGACCTTCCGCAAGCTGGAAGAACGCAGTCGCGCGTTTGCCGCTTATTTGCAACAAGGGTTGGGG
CTGAAGAAAGGCGATCGCGTTGCGTTGATGATGCCTAATTTATTGCAATATCCGGTGGCGCTGTTTGGCA
TTTTGCGTGCCGGGATGATCGTCGTAAACGTTAACCCGTTGTATACCCCGCGTGAGCTTGAGCATCAGCT
TAACGATAGCGGCGCATCGGCGATTGTTATCGTGTCTAACTTTGCTCACACACTGGAAAAAGTGGTTGAT
AAAACCGCCGTTCAGCACGTAATTCTGACCCGTATGGGCGATCAGCTATCTACGGCAAAAGGCACGGTAG
TCAATTTCGTTGTTAAATACATCAAGCGTTTGGTGCCGAAATACCATCTGCCAGATGCCATTTCATTTCG
TAGCGCACTGCATAACGGCTACCGGATGCAGTACGTCAAACCCGAACTGGTGCCGGAAGATTTAGCTTTT
CTGCAATACACCGGCGGCACCACTGGTGTGGCGAAAGGCGCGATGCTGACTCACCGCAATATGCTGGCGA
ACCTGGAACAGGTTAACGCGACCTATGGTCCGCTGTTGCATCCGGGCAAAGAGCTGGTGGTTACGGCGCT
GCCGCTGTATCA
