[The description below was written by a language model from this plasmid's Addgene catalogue record.]
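Description:
PAS514 (TJF081) is a bacterial expression plasmid built on the pETDuet-1 backbone, a vector designed for T7-driven protein production in E. coli. The total construct is recorded as 7084 bp, of which the backbone contributes 5420 bp. It is selected with ampicillin and is listed as high copy. The record gives no feature table, so the origin of replication and other backbone elements are not itemised. pETDuet-1 vectors are generally known for carrying two T7 promoter/lac operator expression cassettes with separate multiple cloning sites, together with a lacI repressor gene.

The payload is the E. coli fadD gene, a 1686 bp insert encoding the acyl-CoA synthetase FadD, which activates free fatty acids to their acyl-CoA thioesters. This copy carries the point substitution F447D. It was cloned by restriction digestion between NcoI and HindIII, and the record does not say whether those sites remain intact. Expression is driven by the T7 promoter with a lac operator, so transcription requires a host that supplies T7 RNA polymerase and is normally held off by LacI until induced. No epitope or purification tag is listed, and nothing is recorded as occupying a second expression cassette.

The associated work concerns improving FadD activity on medium-chain fatty acids, so the plasmid most plausibly serves to express this variant for comparing its activity or substrate preference with the wild-type enzyme and other mutants. The record does not state the specific effect of the F447D change.
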