Addgene plasmid #65581: PAS514 (TJF081)
Purpose: pETDuet-1 Containing FadD F447D
Depositing lab: Pamela Silver. Depositing organization: Harvard Medical School. Publication: Enhancement of E. coli acyl-CoA synthetase FadD activity on medium chain fatty acids. Ford TJ, Way JC. PeerJ. 2015 Jun 30;3:e1040. doi: 10.7717/peerj.1040. eCollection 2015. PubMed 26157619.
Backbone
  Vector backbone: pETDuet-1
  Backbone manufacturer: Novagen
  Backbone size w/o insert (bp): 5420
  Total vector size (bp): 7084
  Vector type: Bacterial Expression
Growth in bacteria
  Bacterial resistance: Ampicillin, 100 μg/mL
  Growth temperature: 37°C
  Growth strain: Mach1
  Copy number: High Copy
Gene/Insert
  Gene/Insert name: FadD
  Species: E. coli
  Insert size (bp): 1686
  Mutation: F447D
  Promoter: T7 lacO
  Cloning method: Restriction Enzyme; 5′ cloning site NcoI (unknown if destroyed); 3′ cloning site HindIII (unknown if destroyed)
  Sequencing primers: 5′ ctcgatcccgcgaaattaatacg; 3′ CTTAAGCATTATGCGGCCGCAAG
Terms and licenses: Academic/Nonprofit Terms; Industry Terms: Not Available to Industry
How to cite: PAS514 (TJF081) was a gift from Pamela Silver (Addgene plasmid # 65581 ; http://n2t.net/addgene:65581 ; RRID:Addgene_65581)
